Addgene plasmid #218724: pCAG-EGFP-C-IFT46
Purpose: Expresses N-terminally EGFP-tagged IFT46 in mammalian cells
Depositing lab: Kazuhisa Nakayama. Depositing organization: Kyoto University, Graduate School of Pharmaceutical Sciences. Publication: Overall architecture of the intraflagellar transport (IFT)-B complex containing Cluap1/IFT38 as an essential component of the IFT-B peripheral subcomplex. Katoh Y, Terada M, Nishijima Y, Takei R, Nozaki S, Hamada H, Nakayama K. J Biol Chem. 2016 Mar 15. pii: jbc.M116.713883. 10.1074/jbc.M116.713883 PubMed 26980730.
Backbone
  Vector backbone: pCAG-EGFP-C
  Backbone manufacturer: Clontech
  Backbone size w/o insert (bp): 6767
  Vector type: Mammalian Expression
  Selectable markers: Neomycin (select with G418)
Growth in bacteria
  Bacterial resistance: Ampicillin, 100 μg/mL
  Growth temperature: 37°C
  Growth strain: DH5alpha
  Copy number: High Copy
Gene/Insert
  Gene/Insert name: IFT46
  Species: H. sapiens (human)
  Insert size (bp): 355
  Entrez Gene: IFT46 (a.k.a. C11orf2, C11orf60, CFAP32)
  Promoter: CAG
  Tag / fusion protein: EGFP (N terminal on backbone)
  Cloning method: Restriction Enzyme; 5′ cloning site BglII (not destroyed); 3′ cloning site XhoI (not destroyed)
  Sequencing primers: 5′ CTGAGCAAAGACCCCAACGAG; 3′ GCCAGAAGTCAGATGCTC
Terms and licenses: Academic/Nonprofit Terms; Industry Terms: Not Available to Industry
How to cite: pCAG-EGFP-C-IFT46 was a gift from Kazuhisa Nakayama (Addgene plasmid # 218724 ; http://n2t.net/addgene:218724 ; RRID:Addgene_218724)
