[The description below was written by a language model from this plasmid's Addgene catalogue record and pLannotate feature annotations shown in this document.]
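Description:
pCAG-EGFP-C-IFT46 is a mammalian expression plasmid built on the pCAG-EGFP-C backbone for producing human IFT46 with EGFP fused to its N-terminus. Transcription is driven by the CAG promoter, annotated here as its component parts: the CMV immediate-early enhancer (spanning the sequence origin), the chicken β-actin promoter and a chimeric chicken β-actin/rabbit β-globin intron. This combination gives strong, broadly active expression in mammalian cells. The EGFP coding sequence lies immediately upstream of the IFT46 coding sequence, which was inserted between BglII and XhoI sites that both remain intact. The fusion is followed by residual multiple cloning site sequence, β-globin-derived fragments and the rabbit β-globin polyadenylation signal. The catalogue gives the insert size as 355 bp, whereas the feature table annotates an IFT46 coding region of roughly 1.07 kb. The total sequenced length of 7,814 nt against a 6,767 bp backbone also fits the larger figure, so the catalogue number may not be a length in base pairs.

In bacteria the plasmid is maintained through a high-copy ColE1/pUC-type origin and an ampicillin resistance gene with its own promoter. For selection in mammalian cells, a NeoR/KanR cassette under an HSV thymidine kinase promoter fragment and TK polyadenylation signal confers G418 resistance. An SV40 origin is also present, which can support episomal replication in cells expressing large T antigen, along with an SV40 poly(A) signal and remnants of lac regulatory sequence. IFT46 is a component of the intraflagellar transport machinery needed for assembly and maintenance of cilia. The associated study concerns the architecture of the IFT-B complex, so the fluorescent fusion is suited to examining the localisation of IFT46 and its interactions with other IFT subunits.
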