Features (pLannotate 1.2.2; 23 found; start..end, strand, type, name):
    366..643     +  promoter       chicken β-actin promoter: No description available
    644..1660    +  intron         chimeric intron: chimera between introns from chicken β-actin and rabbit β-globin
   1658..1714    +  CDS            HBB (fragment): HBB_LEPEU - Experimental evidence at protein level: Swiss-Prot protein existence level 1. Involved in oxygen transport from the lung to the various peripheral tissues. From Lepus europaeus (European hare).
   1731..2447    +  CDS            EGFP: EGFP is a basic (constitutively fluorescent) green fluorescent protein published in 1996, derived from Aequorea victoria. It is reported to be a rapidly-maturing weak dimer with moderate acid sensitivity.
   2463..3527    +  CDS            IFT46: IFT46_HUMAN - Also known as C11orf2, C11orf60. Experimental evidence at protein level: Swiss-Prot protein existence level 1. Forms part of a complex involved in intraflagellar transport (IFT), the bi-directional movement of particles required for the assembly, maintenance and functioning of primary cilia. May play a role in chondrocyte maturation and skeletogenesis (By similarity). From Homo sapiens (Human).
   3532..3557    +  misc_feature   MCS (fragment): multiple cloning site
   3580..3657    +  CDS            HBB (fragment): HBB_PONPY - Experimental evidence at transcript level: Swiss-Prot protein existence level 2. Involved in oxygen transport from the lung to the various peripheral tissues. From Pongo pygmaeus (Bornean orangutan).
   3732..3787    +  polyA_signal   β-globin poly(A) signal: rabbit β-globin polyadenylation signal (Gil and Proudfoot, 1987)
   4172..4188    -  protein_bind   lac operator: The lac repressor binds to the lac operator to inhibit transcription in E. coli. This inhibition can be relieved by adding lactose or isopropyl-β-D-thiogalactopyranoside (IPTG). lac repressor encoded by lacI
   4196..4226    -  promoter       lac promoter: promoter for the E. coli lac operon
   4241..4262    -  protein_bind   CAP binding site: CAP binding activates transcription in the presence of cAMP. E. coli catabolite activator protein
   4275..4314    -  CDS            lacI (fragment): lac repressor; lacI; The lac repressor binds to the lac operator to inhibit transcription in E. coli. This inhibition can be relieved by adding lactose or isopropyl-β-D-thiogalactopyranoside (IPTG).
   4321..4343    +  promoter       SV40 promoter (fragment): SV40 enhancer and early promoter
   4367..4502    +  rep_origin     SV40 ori: SV40 origin of replication
   4522..4656    +  polyA_signal   SV40 poly(A) signal: SV40 polyadenylation signal
   4658..4712    -  CDS            lacI (fragment): lac repressor; lacI; The lac repressor binds to the lac operator to inhibit transcription in E. coli. This inhibition can be relieved by adding lactose or isopropyl-β-D-thiogalactopyranoside (IPTG).
   4895..5483    -  rep_origin     ori: high-copy-number ColE1/pMB1/pBR322/pUC origin of replication
   5654..6514    -  CDS            AmpR: β-lactamase; bla; confers resistance to ampicillin, carbenicillin, and related antibiotics
   6515..6619    -  promoter       AmpR promoter: bla
   6794..6926    +  promoter       HSV TK promoter (fragment): herpes simplex virus thymidine kinase promoter
   6931..7734    +  CDS            NeoR/KanR: aminoglycoside phosphotransferase from Tn5; aph(3')-II (or nptII); confers resistance to neomycin, kanamycin, and G418 (Geneticin®)
   7741..7789    +  polyA_signal   HSV TK poly(A) signal: herpes simplex virus thymidine kinase polyadenylation signal (Cole and Stacy, 1985)
   7799..364     +  enhancer       CMV enhancer (across the origin): human cytomegalovirus immediate early enhancer
>Addgene plasmid #218724 | pCAG-EGFP-C-IFT46 | addgene full sequence | sequence record 434318 | Addgene NGS Result
TAGTTATTAATAGTAATCAATTACGGGGTCATTAGTTCATAGCCCATATATGGAGTTCCGCGTTACATAA
CTTACGGTAAATGGCCCGCCTGGCTGACCGCCCAACGACCCCCGCCCATTGACGTCAATAATGACGTATG
TTCCCATAGTAACGCCAATAGGGACTTTCCATTGACGTCAATGGGTGGAGTATTTACGGTAAACTGCCCA
CTTGGCAGTACATCAAGTGTATCATATGCCAAGTACGCCCCCTATTGACGTCAATGACGGTAAATGGCCC
GCCTGGCATTATGCCCAGTACATGACCTTATGGGACTTTCCTACTTGGCAGTACATCTACGTATTAGTCA
TCGCTATTACCATGGTCGAGGTGAGCCCCACGTTCTGCTTCACTCTCCCCATCTCCCCCCCCTCCCCACC
CCCAATTTTGTATTTATTTATTTTTTAATTATTTTGTGCAGCGATGGGGGCGGGGGGGGGGGGGGGGCGC
GCGCCAGGCGGGGCGGGGCGGGGCGAGGGGCGGGGCGGGGCGAGGCGGAGAGGTGCGGCGGCAGCCAATC
AGAGCGGCGCGCTCCGAAAGTTTCCTTTTATGGCGAGGCGGCGGCGGCGGCGGCCCTATAAAAAGCGAAG
CGCGCGGCGGGCGGGAGTCGCTGCGCGCTGCCTTCGCCCCGTGCCCCGCTCCGCCGCCGCCTCGCGCCGC
CCGCCCCGGCTCTGACTGACCGCGTTACTCCCACAGGTGAGCGGGCGGGACGGCCCTTCTCCTCCGGGCT
GTAATTAGCGCTTGGTTTAATGACGGCTTGTTTCTTTTCTGTGGCTGCGTGAAAGCCTTGAGGGGCTCCG
GGAGGGCCCTTTGTGCGGGGGGAGCGGCTCGGGGGGTGCGTGCGTGTGTGTGTGCGTGGGGAGCGCCGCG
TGCGGCTCCGCGCTGCCCGGCGGCTGTGAGCGCTGCGGGCGCGGCGCGGGGCTTTGTGCGCTCCGCAGTG
TGCGCGAGGGGAGCGCGGCCGGGGGCGGTGCCCCGCGGTGCGGGGGGGGCTGCGAGGGGAACAAAGGCTG
CGTGCGGGGTGTGTGCGTGGGGGGGTGAGCAGGGGGTGTGGGCGCGTCGGTCGGGCTGCAACCCCCCCTG
CACCCCCCTCCCCGAGTTGCTGAGCACGGCCCGGCTTCGGGTGCGGGGCTCCGTACGGGGCGTGGCGCGG
GGCTCGCCGTGCCGGGCGGGGGGTGGCGGCAGGTGGGGGTGCCGGGCGGGGCGGGGCCGCCTCGGGCCGG
GGAGGGCTCGGGGGAGGGGCGCGGCGGCCCCCGGAGCGCCGGCGGCTGTCGAGGCGCGGCGAGCCGCAGC
CATTGCCTTTTATGGTAATCGTGCGAGAGGGCGCAGGGACTTCCTTTGTCCCAAATCTGTGCGGAGCCGA
AATCTGGGAGGCGCCGCCGCACCCCCTCTAGCGGGCGCGGGGCGAAGCGGTGCGGCGCCGGCAGGAAGGA
AATGGGCGGGGAGGGCCTTCGTGCGTCGCCGCGCCGCCGTCCCCTTCTCCCTCTCCAGCCTCGGGGCTGT
CCGCGGGGGGACGGCTGCCTTCGGGGGGGACGGGGCAGGGCGGGGTTCGGCTTCTGGCGTGTGACCGGCG
GCTCTAGAGCCTCTGCTAACCATGTTCATGCCTTCTTCTTTTTCCTACAGCTCCTGGGCAACGTGCTGGT
TATTGTGCTGTCTCATCATTTTGGCAAAGAATTTGCTAGTTTTCGCCACCATGGTGAGCAAGGGCGAGGA
GCTGTTCACCGGGGTGGTGCCCATCCTGGTCGAGCTGGACGGCGACGTAAACGGCCACAAGTTCAGCGTG
TCCGGCGAGGGCGAGGGCGATGCCACCTACGGCAAGCTGACCCTGAAGTTCATCTGCACCACCGGCAAGC
TGCCCGTGCCCTGGCCCACCCTCGTGACCACCCTGACCTACGGCGTGCAGTGCTTCAGCCGCTACCCCGA
CCACATGAAGCAGCACGACTTCTTCAAGTCCGCCATGCCCGAAGGCTACGTCCAGGAGCGCACCATCTTC
TTCAAGGACGACGGCAACTACAAGACCCGCGCCGAGGTGAAGTTCGAGGGCGACACCCTGGTGAACCGCA
TCGAGCTGAAGGGCATCGACTTCAAGGAGGACGGCAACATCCTGGGGCACAAGCTGGAGTACAACTACAA
CAGCCACAACGTCTATATCATGGCCGACAAGCAGAAGAACGGCATCAAGGTGAACTTCAAGATCCGCCAC
AACATCGAGGACGGCAGCGTGCAGCTCGCCGACCACTACCAGCAGAACACCCCCATCGGCGACGGCCCCG
TGCTGCTGCCCGACAACCACTACCTGAGCACCCAGTCCGCCCTGAGCAAAGACCCCAACGAGAAGCGCGA
TCACATGGTCCTGCTGGAGTTCGTGACCGCCGCCGGGATCACTCTCGGCATGGACGAGCTGTACAAGTCC
GGACTCAGATCTATGGCTGATAACAGCAGTGATGAGTGTGAAGAGGAAAATAACAAGGTCCTAAGGGAGG
GCATGCCACAGGCTCCAGGCCACAGAGGCAAAGACATGGACCCTGTTCCACCTGCCCCTGCAAGTCTCAA
GTGCCACCAGACCCCTTCTCATGTACTTGAGAGGGTGGGATGGTACAGAGAGAGCCAGAAGCACAGAAAG
GAGAAGAAGAAGACCTCACAGTTGACACCTCAACGGGGCTTTAGTGAAAATGAGGATGACGATGATGATG
ATGATGATTCATCTGAAACTGATTCTGATTCTGATGATGATGATGAAGAGCATGGAGCCCCTCTGGAAGG
GGCCTATGACCCTGCAGACTATGAGCATTTGCCAGTTTCTGCTGAAATTAAGGAACTCTTCCAGTACATC
AGTAGGTACACACCTCAGTTGATTGACCTGGACCACAAACTGAAGCCTTTCATTCCTGATTTTATCCCAG
CTGTCGGGGATATTGATGCATTCTTAAAGGTCCCACGTCCTGATGGAAAGCCTGACAACCTTGGCCTATT
GGTATTGGATGAACCTTCTACAAAGCAGTCAGACCCTACGGTGCTCTCACTCTGGTTAACAGAGAATTCT
AAGCAGCACAACATCACACAACATATGAAAGTAAAAAGCCTAGAAGATGCAGAAAAGAATCCCAAAGCCA
TTGACACGTGGATTGAGAGCATCTCTGAATTACACCGTTCTAAGCCCCCTGCGACTGTGCACTACACCAG
GCCCATGCCCGACATTGACACGCTGATGCAGGAATGGTCCCCGGAGTTTGAAGAGCTTTTGGGCAAGGTA
AGCCTGCCCACGGCAGAGATTGATTGCAGCCTGGCAGAGTACATTGACATGATCTGTGCCATTCTAGACA
TCCCTGTCTACAAGAGTCGGATCCAGTCCCTCCATCTGCTCTTTTCCCTCTACTCAGAATTCAAGAACTC
ACAGCATTTTAAAGCTCTCGCTGAAGGCAAGAAAGCATTCACTCCTTCATCCAATTCCACCTCCCAAGCT
GGAGACATGGAGACATTAACCTTCAGCTGACTCGAGGGTACCGCGGGCCCGGGATCCACCGGATCTAGAT
AACTGATCACAATTCACTCCTCAGGTGCAGGCTGCCTATCAGAAGGTGGTGGCTGGTGTGGCCAATGCCC
TGGCTCACAAATACCACTGAGATCGATCTTTTTCCCTCTGCCAAAAATTATGGGGACATCATGAAGCCCC
TTGAGCATCTGACTTCTGGCTAATAAAGGAAATTTATTTTCATTGCAATAGTGTGTTGGAATTTTTTGTG
TCTCTCACTCGGAAGGACATATGGGAGGGCAAATCATTTAAAACATCAGAATGAGTATTTGGTTTAGAGT
TTGGCAACATATGCCCATATGCTGGCTGCCATGAACAAAGGTTGGCTATAAAGAGGTCATCAGTATATGA
AACAGCCCCCTGCTGTCCATTCCTTATTCCATAGAAAAGCCTTGACTTGAGGTTAGATTTTTTTTATATT
TTGTTTTGTGTTATTTTTTTCTTTAACATCCCTAAAATTTTCCTTACATGTTTTACTAGCCAGATTTTTC
CTCCTCTCCTGACTACTCCCAGTCATAGCTGTCCCTCTTCTCTTATGGAGATCCCTCGACCTGCAGCCCA
AGCTTGGCGTAATCATGGTCATAGCTGTTTCCTGTGTGAAATTGTTATCCGCTCACAATTCCACACAACA
TACGAGCCGGAAGCATAAAGTGTAAAGCCTGGGGTGCCTAATGAGTGAGCTAACTCACATTAATTGCGTT
GCGCTCACTGCCCGCTTTCCAGTCGGGAAACCTGTCGTGCCAGCGGATCCGCATCTCAATTAGTCAGCAA
CCATAGTCCCGCCCCTAACTCCGCCCATCCCGCCCCTAACTCCGCCCAGTTCCGCCCATTCTCCGCCCCA
TGGCTGACTAATTTTTTTTATTTATGCAGAGGCCGAGGCCGCCTCGGCCTCTGAGCTATTCCAGAAGTAG
TGAGGAGGCTTTTTTGGAGGCCTAGGCTTTTGCAAAAAGCTAACTTGTTTATTGCAGCTTATAATGGTTA
CAAATAAAGCAATAGCATCACAAATTTCACAAATAAAGCATTTTTTTCACTGCATTCTAGTTGTGGTTTG
TCCAAACTCATCAATGTATCTTATCATGTCTGGATCCGCTGCATTAATGAATCGGCCAACGCGCGGGGAG
AGGCGGTTTGCGTATTGGGCGCTCTTCCGCTTCCTCGCTCACTGACTCGCTGCGCTCGGTCGTTCGGCTG
CGGCGAGCGGTATCAGCTCACTCAAAGGCGGTAATACGGTTATCCACAGAATCAGGGGATAACGCAGGAA
AGAACATGTGAGCAAAAGGCCAGCAAAAGGCCAGGAACCGTAAAAAGGCCGCGTTGCTGGCGTTTTTCCA
TAGGCTCCGCCCCCCTGACGAGCATCACAAAAATCGACGCTCAAGTCAGAGGTGGCGAAACCCGACAGGA
CTATAAAGATACCAGGCGTTTCCCCCTGGAAGCTCCCTCGTGCGCTCTCCTGTTCCGACCCTGCCGCTTA
CCGGATACCTGTCCGCCTTTCTCCCTTCGGGAAGCGTGGCGCTTTCTCATAGCTCACGCTGTAGGTATCT
CAGTTCGGTGTAGGTCGTTCGCTCCAAGCTGGGCTGTGTGCACGAACCCCCCGTTCAGCCCGACCGCTGC
GCCTTATCCGGTAACTATCGTCTTGAGTCCAACCCGGTAAGACACGACTTATCGCCACTGGCAGCAGCCA
CTGGTAACAGGATTAGCAGAGCGAGGTATGTAGGCGGTGCTACAGAGTTCTTGAAGTGGTGGCCTAACTA
CGGCTACACTAGAAGAACAGTATTTGGTATCTGCGCTCTGCTGAAGCCAGTTACCTTCGGAAAAAGAGTT
GGTAGCTCTTGATCCGGCAAACAAACCACCGCTGGTAGCGGTGGTTTTTTTGTTTGCAAGCAGCAGATTA
CGCGCAGAAAAAAAGGATCTCAAGAAGATCCTTTGATCTTTTCTACGGGGTCTGACGCTCAGTGGAACGA
AAACTCACGTTAAGGGATTTTGGTCATGAGATTATCAAAAAGGATCTTCACCTAGATCCTTTTAAATTAA
AAATGAAGTTTTAAATCAATCTAAAGTATATATGAGTAAACTTGGTCTGACAGTTACCAATGCTTAATCA
GTGAGGCACCTATCTCAGCGATCTGTCTATTTCGTTCATCCATAGTTGCCTGACTCCCCGTCGTGTAGAT
AACTACGATACGGGAGGGCTTACCATCTGGCCCCAGTGCTGCAATGATACCGCGAGACCCACGCTCACCG
GCTCCAGATTTATCAGCAATAAACCAGCCAGCCGGAAGGGCCGAGCGCAGAAGTGGTCCTGCAACTTTAT
CCGCCTCCATCCAGTCTATTAATTGTTGCCGGGAAGCTAGAGTAAGTAGTTCGCCAGTTAATAGTTTGCG
CAACGTTGTTGCCATTGCTACAGGCATCGTGGTGTCACGCTCGTCGTTTGGTATGGCTTCATTCAGCTCC
GGTTCCCAACGATCAAGGCGAGTTACATGATCCCCCATGTTGTGCAAAAAAGCGGTTAGCTCCTTCGGTC
CTCCGATCGTTGTCAGAAGTAAGTTGGCCGCAGTGTTATCACTCATGGTTATGGCAGCACTGCATAATTC
TCTTACTGTCATGCCATCCGTAAGATGCTTTTCTGTGACTGGTGAGTACTCAACCAAGTCATTCTGAGAA
TAGTGTATGCGGCGACCGAGTTGCTCTTGCCCGGCGTCAATACGGGATAATACCGCGCCACATAGCAGAA
CTTTAAAAGTGCTCATCATTGGAAAACGTTCTTCGGGGCGAAAACTCTCAAGGATCTTACCGCTGTTGAG
ATCCAGTTCGATGTAACCCACTCGTGCACCCAACTGATCTTCAGCATCTTTTACTTTCACCAGCGTTTCT
GGGTGAGCAAAAACAGGAAGGCAAAATGCCGCAAAAAAGGGAATAAGGGCGACACGGAAATGTTGAATAC
TCATACTCTTCCTTTTTCAATATTATTGAAGCATTTATCAGGGTTATTGTCTCATGAGCGGATACATATT
TGAATGTATTTAGAAAAATAAACAAATAGGGGTTCCGCGCACATTTCCCCGAAAAGTGCCACCTGGGTCG
AGCAGTGTGGTTTTCAAGAGGAAGCAAAAAGCCTCTCCACCCAGGCCTGGAATGTTTCCACCCAATGTCG
AGCAGTGTGGTTTTGCAAGAGGAAGCAAAAAGCCTCTCCACCCAGGCCTGGAATGTTTCCACCCAATGTC
GAGCAAACCCCGCCCAGCGTCTTGTCATTGGCGAATTAATTCGAACACGCAGATGCAGTCGGGGCGGCGC
GGTCCCAGGTCCACTTCGCATATTAAGGTGACGCGTGTGGCCTCGAACACCGAGCGACCCTGCAGCCAAT
ATGGGATCGGCCATTGAACAAGATGGATTGCACGCAGGTTCTCCGGCCGCTTGGGTGGAGAGGCTATTCG
GCTATGACTGGGCACAACAGACAATCGGCTGCTCTGATGCCGCCGTGTTCCGGCTGTCAGCGCAGGGGCG
CCCGGTTCTTTTTGTCAAGACCGACCTGTCCGGTGCCCTGAATGAACTGCAGGACGAGGCAGCGCGGCTA
TCGTGGCTGGCCACGACGGGCGTTCCTTGCGCAGCTGTGCTCGACGTTGTCACTGAAGCGGGAAGGGACT
GGCTGCTATTGGGCGAAGTGCCGGGGCAGGATCTCCTGTCATCTCACCTTGCTCCTGCCGAGAAAGTATC
CATCATGGCTGATGCAATGCGGCGGCTGCATACGCTTGATCCGGCTACCTGCCCATTCGACCACCAAGCG
AAACATCGCATCGAGCGAGCACGTACTCGGATGGAAGCCGGTCTTGTCGATCAGGATGATCTGGACGAAG
AGCATCAGGGGCTCGCGCCAGCCGAACTGTTCGCCAGGCTCAAGGCGCGCATGCCCGACGGCGATGATCT
CGTCGTGACCCATGGCGATGCCTGCTTGCCGAATATCATGGTGGAAAATGGCCGCTTTTCTGGATTCATC
GACTGTGGCCGGCTGGGTGTGGCGGACCGCTATCAGGACATAGCGTTGGCTACCCGTGATATTGCTGAAG
AGCTTGGCGGCGAATGGGCTGACCGCTTCCTCGTGCTTTACGGTATCGCCGCTCCCGATTCGCAGCGCAT
CGCCTTCTATCGCCTTCTTGACGAGTTCTTCTGAGGGGATCGGCAATAAAAAGACAGAATAAAACGCACG
GGTGTTGGGTCGTTTGTTCGGATCCGTCGACATTGATTATTGAC
